>Addgene plasmid #220982 | ORFtag_TetR-SD_Frame2 | addgene full sequence | sequence record 437118 | Addgene NGS Result
TGGAGCGAACGACCTACACCGAACTGAGATACCTACAGCGTGAGCTATGAGAAAGCGCCACGCTTCCCGA
AGGGAGAAAGGCGGACAGGTATCCGGTAAGCGGCAGGGTCGGAACAGGAGAGCGCACGAGGGAGCTTCCA
GGGGGAAACGCCTGGTATCTTTATAGTCCTGTCGGGTTTCGCCACCTCTGACTTGAGCGTCGATTTTTGT
GATGCTCGTCAGGGGGGCGGAGCCTATGGAAAAACGCCAGCAACGCGGCCTTTTTACGGTTCCTGGCCTT
TTGCTGGCCTTTTGCTCACATGTTCTTTCCTGCGTTATCCCCTGATTCTGTGGATAACCGTATTACCGCC
TTTGAGTGAGCTGATACCGCTCGCCGCAGCCGAACGACCGAGCGCAGCGAGTCAGTGAGCGAGGAAGCGG
AAGAGCGCCTGATGCGGTATTTTCTCCTTACGCATCTGTGCGGTATTTCACACCGCATATGGTGCACTCT
CAGTACAATCTGCTCTGATGCCGCATAGTTAAGCCAGTAAGCTTTTTGCAAAAGCCTAGGCCTCCAAAAA
AGCCTCCTCACTACTTCTGGAATAGCTCAGAGGCCGAGGCGGCCTCGGCCTCTGCATAAATAAAAAAAAT
TAGTCAGCCATGGGGCGGAGAATGGGCGGAACTGGGCGGAGTTAGGGGCGGGATGGGCGGAGTTAGGGGC
GGGACTATGGTTGCTGACTAATTGAGATGCATGCTTTGCATACTTCTGCCTGCTGGGGAGCCTGGGGACT
TTCCACACCTGGTTGCTGACTAATTGAGATGCATGCTTTGCATACTTCTGCCTGCTGGGGAGCCTGGGGA
CTTTCCACACCCTAACTGACACACATTCCACAGCCGGATCTACACTCCGCTATCGCTACGTGACTGGGTC
ATGGCTGCGCCCCGACACCCGCCAACACCCGCTGACGCGCCCTGACGGGCTTGTCTGCTCCCGGCATCCG
CTTACAGACAAGCTGTGACCGTCTCCGGGAGCTGCATGTGTCAGAGGTTTTCACCGTCATCACCGAAACG
CGCGAGGCAGCCAGCTTACCTCCCGGTGGTGGGTCGGTGGTCCCTGGGCAGGGGTCTCCCGATCCCGGAC
GAGCCCCCAAATGAAAGACCCCCGCTGACGGGTAGTCAATCACTCAGAGGAGACCCTCCCAAGGAACAGC
GAGACCACAAGTCGGATGCAACTGCAAGAGGGTTTATTGGATACACGGGTACCCGGGCGACTCAGTCAAT
CGGAGGACTGGCGCCCCGAGTGAGGGGTTGTGCTAGCTTGCCAAACCTACAGGTGGGGTCTTTCATTCCC
CCCTTTTTCTGGAGACTAAATAAAATCTTTTATTTTATCGATGGTCAAGTTCCTTCTGGTTCTGGCTCTG
CTCATCGTCCTGCAGGACCGGACGTGACTGGAGTTCAGACGTGTGCTCTTCCGATCTCATGTTAACTCGA
GAATTCTACCGGGTAGGGGAGGCGCTTTTCCCAAGGCAGTCTGGAGCATGCGCTTTAGCAGCCCCGCTGG
GCACTTGGCGCTACACAAGTGGCCTCTGGCCTCGCACACATTCCACATCCACCGGTAGGCGCCAACCGGC
TCCGTTCTTTGGTGGCCCCTTCGCGCCACCTTCTACTCCTCCCCTAGTCAGGAAGTTCCCCCCCGCCCCG
CAGCTCGCGTCGTGCAGGACGTGACAAATGGAAGTAGCACGTCTCACTAGTCTCGTGCAGATGGACAGCA
CCGCTGAGCAATGGAAGCGGGTAGGCCTTTGGGGCAGCGGCCAATAGCAGCTTTGCTCCTTCGCTTTCTG
GGCTCAGAGGCTGGGAAGGGGTGGGTCCGGGGGCGGGCTCAGGGGCGGGCTCAGGGGCGGGGCGGGCGCC
CGAAGGTCCTCCGGAGGCCCGGCATTCTGCACGCTTCAAAAGCGCACGTCTGCCGCGCTGTTCTCCTCTT
CCTCATCTCCGGGCCTTTCGGAATTCGCCACCATGATTGAACAAGATGGATTGCACGCAGGTTCTCCGGC
CGCTTGGGTGGAGAGGCTATTCGGCTATGACTGGGCACAACAGACAATCGGCTGCTCTGATGCCGCCGTG
TTCCGGCTGTCAGCGCAGGGGCGCCCGGTTCTTTTTGTCAAGACCGACCTGTCCGGTGCCCTGAATGAAC
TGCAGGACGAGGCAGCGCGGCTATCGTGGCTGGCCACGACGGGCGTTCCTTGCGCAGCTGTGCTCGACGT
TGTCACTGAAGCGGGAAGGGACTGGCTGCTATTGGGCGAAGTGCCGGGGCAGGATCTCCTGTCATCTCAC
CTTGCTCCTGCCGAGAAAGTATCCATCATGGCTGATGCAATGCGGCGGCTGCATACGCTTGATCCGGCTA
CCTGCCCATTCGACCACCAAGCGAAACATCGCATCGAGCGAGCACGTACTCGGATGGAAGCCGGTCTTGT
CGATCAGGATGATCTGGACGAAGAGCATCAGGGGCTCGCGCCAGCCGAACTGTTCGCCAGGCTCAAGGCG
CGCATGCCCGACGGCGAGGATCTCGTCGTGACCCATGGCGATGCCTGCTTGCCGAATATCATGGTGGAAA
ATGGCCGCTTTTCTGGATTCATCGACTGTGGCCGGCTGGGTGTGGCGGACCGCTATCAGGACATAGCGTT
GGCTACCCGTGATATTGCTGAAGAGCTTGGCGGCGAATGGGCTGACCGCTTCCTCGTGCTTTACGGTATC
GCCGCTCCCGATTCGCAGCGCATCGCCTTCTATCGCCTTCTTGACGAGTTCTTCTGACGCGTCCCCTCTC
CCTCCCCCCCCCTAACGTTACTGGCCGAAGCCGCTTGGAATAAGGCCGGTGTGCGTTTGTCTATATGTTA
TTTTCCACCATATTGCCGTCTTTTGGCAATGTGAGGGCCCGGAAACCTGGCCCTGTCTTCTTGACGAGCA
TTCCTAGGGGTCTTTCCCCTCTCGCCAAAGGAATGCAAGGTCTGTTGAATGTCGTGAAGGAAGCAGTTCC
TCTGGAAGCTTCTTGAAGACAAACAACGTCTGTAGCGACCCTTTGCAGGCAGCGGAACCCCCCACCTGGC
GACAGGTGCCTCTGCGGCCAAAAGCCACGTGTATAAGATACACCTGCAAAGGCGGCACAACCCCAGTGCC
ACGTTGTGAGTTGGATAGTTGTGGAAAGAGTCAAATGGCTCTCCTCAAGCGTATTCAACAAGGGGCTGAA
GGATGCCCAGAAGGTACCCCATTGTATGGGATCTGATCTGGGGCCTCGGTGCACATGCTTTACATGTGTT
TAGTCGAGGTTAAAAAAACGTCTAGGCCCCCCGAACCACGGGGACGTGGTTTTCCTTTGAAAAACACGAT
GATAATATCGCCACAACCAGATCTGCCACCATGCCCAAAAAGAAGAGGAAAGTGATGTCTAGACTGGACA
AGAGCAAAGTCATAAACTCTGCTCTGGAATTACTCAATGAAGTCGGTATCGAAGGCCTGACGACAAGGAA
ACTCGCTCAAAAGCTGGGAGTTGAGCAGCCTACCCTGTACTGGCACGTGAAGAACAAGCGGGCCCTGCTC
GATGCCCTGGCAATCGAGATGCTGGACAGGCATCATACCCACTTCTGCCCCCTGGAAGGCGAGTCATGGC
AAGACTTTCTGCGGAACAACGCCAAGTCATTCCGCTGTGCTCTCCTCTCACATCGCGACGGGGCTAAAGT
GCATCTCGGCACCCGCCCAACAGAGAAACAGTACGAAACCCTGGAAAATCAGCTCGCGTTCCTGTGTCAG
CAAGGCTTCTCCCTGGAGAACGCACTGTACGCTCTGTCCGCCGTGGGCCACTTTACACTGGGCTGCGTAT
TGGAGGATCAGGAGCATCAAGTAGCAAAAGAGGAAAGAGAGACACCTACCACCGATTCTATGCCCCCACT
TCTGAGACAAGCAATTGAGCTGTTCGACCATCAGGGAGCCGAACCTGCCTTCCTTTTCGGCCTGGAACTA
ATCATATGTGGCCTGGAGAAACAGCTAAAGTGCGAAAGCGGCGGGCCGGATATCGGAGGCGGATCAGGTG
GCGGTAGCGTCCCCGATCGTAAGGCTGCGGTCTCTCATTGGCAACAGGACGACTATAAGGACCACGACGG
AGACTACAAGGATCATGATATTGATTACAAAGACGATGACGATAAGGCAGGTAAGTAATGCTTTTTTTTT
TCTCGCTCTCATTTTTCAAAAACCCACATAAAAATTGAGGAAAGGGAAGAATTGTTTTCTCCTTCCAGCA
CCTCGTAATTTGACCCGACTGATGGTTCCCATTAGTCACATAAAGCTGTAGTCAAGTACAGACGTCCCGC
GGCTTCGATACCGTCACGAAGCAACGGATCCGGCCGGCGCCTAGAGAAGGAGTGAGGGCTGGATAAAGGG
AGGATCGAGGCGGGGTCGAACGAGGAGGTTCAAGGGGGAGAGACGGGGCGGATGGAGGAAGAGGAGGCGG
AGGCTTAGGGTGTACAAAGGGCTTGACCCAGGGAGGGGGGTCAAAAGCCAAGGCTTCCCAGGTCACGATG
TAGGGGACCTGGTCTGGGTGTCCATGCGGGCCAGGTGAAAAGACCTTGATCTTAACCTGGGTGATGAGGT
CTCGGTTAAAGGTGCCGTCTCGCGGCCATCCGACGTTAAAGGTTGGCCATTCTGCAGAGCAGAAGGTAAC
CCAACGTCTCTTCTTGACATCTACCGACTGGTTGTGAGCGATCCGCTCGACATCTTTCCAGTGACCTAAG
GTCAAACTTAAGGGAGTGGTAACAGTCTGGCCCTAATTTTCAGACAAATACAGAAACACAGTCAGACAGA
GACAACACAGAACGATGCTGCAGCGCTGCAGCAGACAAGACGCGCGGCTTCGGTTCCAAACCGAAAGCAA
AAATTCAGACGGAGGCGGGAACTGTTTTAGGTTCTCGTCTCCTACCAGAACCACATATCCTGACGGGGTC
GGATTCCACATCGACTCCCTTCCTCAGGTCGGGCCACAAAAACGGCCCCCAAAGTCCCTGGGACGTCTCC
CAGGGTTGCGGCCGGGTGTTCAGAACTCGTCAGTTCCACCACGGGTCCGCCAGATACAGAGCTAGTTAGC
TAACTAGTACAGACGCAGGCGCATAACATCAAACATAGACACTAGACAATCGGACAGACACAGATAAGTT
GCTGGCCAGCTTACCTCCCGGTGGTGGGTCGGTGGTCCCTGGGCAGGGGTCTCCAAATCCCGGACGAGCC
CCCAAATGAAAGACCCCCGTCGTGGGTAGTCAATCACTCAGAGGAGACCCTCCCAAGGAACAGCGAGACC
ACGATTCGGATGCAAACAGCAAGAGGCTTTATTGGGAATACGGGTACCCGGGCGACGCAGTCTATCGGAA
GACTGGCGCGCCGAGTGAGGGGTTGTGGGCTCTTTTATTGAGCTCTGCTTATATAGACCTCCCACCGTAC
ACGCCTACCGCCCATTTGCGTCAATGGGGCGGAGTTGTTACGACATTTTGGAAAGTCCCGTTGATTTTGG
TGCCAAAACAAACTCCCATTGACGTCAATGGGGTGGAGACTTGGAAATCCCCGTGAGTCAAACCGCTATC
CACGCCCATTGATGTACTGCCAAAACCGCATCACCATGGTAATAGCGATGACTAATACGTAGATGTACTG
CCAAGTAGGAAAGTCCCATAAGGTCATGTACTGGGCATAATGCCAGGCGGGCCATTTACCGTCATTGACG
TCAATAGGGGGCGTACTTGGCATATGATACACTTGATGTACTGCCAAGTGGGCAGTTTACCGTAAATACT
CCACCCATTGACGTCAATGGAAAGTCCCTATTGGCGTTACTATGGGAACATACGTCATTATTGACGTCAA
TGGGCGGGGGTCGTTGGGCGGTCAGCCAGGCGGGCCATTTACCGTAAGTTATGTAACGCGGAACTCCATA
TATGGGCTATGAACTAATGACCCCGTAATTGATTACTATTAATAACTAGTCAATAATCAATGTCAACATG
GCGGTAATGTTGGACATGAGCCAATATAAATGTACATATTATGATATGGATACAACGTATGCAATGGCCA
AGCTAATTCTTGAAGACGAAAGGGCCTCGTGATACGCCTATTTTTATAGGTTAATGTCATGATAATAATG
GTTTCTTAGACGTCAGGTGGCACTTTTCGGGGAAATGTGCGCGGAACCCCTATTTGTTTATTTTTCTAAA
TACATTCAAATATGTATCCGCTCATGAGACAATAACCCTGATAAATGCTTCAATAATATTGAAAAAGGAA
GAGTATGAGTATTCAACATTTCCGTGTCGCCCTTATTCCCTTTTTTGCGGCATTTTGCCTTCCTGTTTTT
GCTCACCCAGAAACGCTGGTGAAAGTAAAAGATGCTGAAGATCAGTTGGGTGCACGAGTGGGTTACATCG
AACTGGATCTCAACAGCGGTAAGATCCTTGAGAGTTTTCGCCCCGAAGAACGTTTTCCAATGATGAGCAC
TTTTAAAGTTCTGCTATGTGGCGCGGTATTATCCCGTGTTGACGCCGGGCAAGAGCAACTCGGTCGCCGC
ATACACTATTCTCAGAATGACTTGGTTGAGTACTCACCAGTCACAGAAAAGCATCTTACGGATGGCATGA
CAGTAAGAGAATTATGCAGTGCTGCCATAACCATGAGTGATAACACTGCGGCCAACTTACTTCTGACAAC
GATCGGAGGACCGAAGGAGCTAACCGCTTTTTTGCACAACATGGGGGATCATGTAACTCGCCTTGATCGT
TGGGAACCGGAGCTGAATGAAGCCATACCAAACGACGAGCGTGACACCACGATGCCTGCAGCAATGGCAA
CAACGTTGCGCAAACTATTAACTGGCGAACTACTTACTCTAGCTTCCCGGCAACAATTAATAGACTGGAT
GGAGGCGGATAAAGTTGCAGGACCACTTCTGCGCTCGGCCCTTCCGGCTGGCTGGTTTATTGCTGATAAA
TCTGGAGCCGGTGAGCGTGGGTCTCGCGGTATCATTGCAGCACTGGGGCCAGATGGTAAGCCCTCCCGTA
TCGTAGTTATCTACACGACGGGGAGTCAGGCAACTATGGATGAACGAAATAGACAGATCGCTGAGATAGG
TGCCTCACTGATTAAGCATTGGTAACTGTCAGACCAAGTTTACTCATATATACTTTAGATTGATTTAAAA
CTTCATTTTTAATTTAAAAGGATCTAGGTGAAGATCCTTTTTGATAATCTCATGACCAAAATCCCTTAAC
GTGAGTTTTCGTTCCACTGAGCGTCAGACCCCGTAGAAAAGATCAAAGGATCTTCTTGAGATCCTTTTTT
TCTGCGCGTAATCTGCTGCTTGCAAACAAAAAAACCACCGCTACCAGCGGTGGTTTGTTTGCCGGATCAA
GAGCTACCAACTCTTTTTCCGAAGGTAACTGGCTTCAGCAGAGCGCAGATACCAAATACTGTCCTTCTAG
TGTAGCCGTAGTTAGGCCACCACTTCAAGAACTCTGTAGCACCGCCTACATACCTCGCTCTGCTAATCCT
GTTACCAGTGGCTGCTGCCAGTGGCGATAAGTCGTGTCTTACCGGGTTGGACTCAAGACGATAGTTACCG
GATAAGGCGCAGCGGTCGGGCTGAACGGGGGGTTCGTGCACACAGCCCAGCT
Features (pLannotate 1.2.2; 18 found; start..end, strand, type, name):
    428..529     -  misc_feature   bom (fragment): basis of mobility region from pBR322
    535..864     -  promoter       SV40 promoter: SV40 enhancer and early promoter
    881..919     -  misc_feature   bom (fragment): basis of mobility region from pBR322
   1021..1061    -  CDS            rop (fragment): Rop protein, which maintains plasmids at low copy number; rop
   1130..1292    -  LTR            3' LTR (ΔU3) (fragment): self-inactivating 3' long terminal repeat (LTR) from Moloney murine leukemia virus
   1292..1327    -  LTR            3' LTR (ΔU3) (fragment): self-inactivating 3' long terminal repeat (LTR) from Moloney murine leukemia virus
   1481..1980    +  promoter       PGK promoter: mouse phosphoglycerate kinase 1 promoter
   1993..2784    +  CDS            neo: KKA2_KLEPN - Also known as kan, nptII. Experimental evidence at protein level: Swiss-Prot protein existence level 1. Resistance to kanamycin, neomycin, paromomycin, ribostamycin, butirosin and gentamicin B. From Klebsiella pneumoniae.
   2903..3365    +  misc_feature   IRES: internal ribosome entry site (IRES) of the encephalomyocarditis virus (EMCV)
   3415..4038    +  CDS            rtTA3 (fragment): reverse tetracycline transactivator 3 activates expression from Tet-responsive promoters in the presence of doxycycline
   4376..4792    -  CDS            gag (truncated): truncated Moloney murine leukemia virus (MMLV) gag gene lacking the start codon
   4859..5133    -  misc_feature   MESV Ψ (fragment): packaging signal of murine embryonic stem cell virus
   5255..5430    -  LTR            5' LTR (truncated): truncated long terminal repeat from Moloney murine sarcoma virus
   5431..5634    -  promoter       CMV promoter: human cytomegalovirus (CMV) immediate early promoter
   5635..6014    -  enhancer       CMV enhancer: human cytomegalovirus immediate early enhancer
   6200..6304    +  promoter       AmpR promoter: bla
   6305..7165    +  CDS            AmpR: β-lactamase; bla; confers resistance to ampicillin, carbenicillin, and related antibiotics
   7336..242     +  rep_origin     ori (across the origin): high-copy-number ColE1/pMB1/pBR322/pUC origin of replication
