[The description below was written by a language model from this plasmid's Addgene catalogue record and pLannotate feature annotations shown in this document.]
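Description:
ORFtag_TetR-SD_Frame2 is a self-inactivating gammaretroviral vector (7,682 nt) built on the ORFtag backbone for mammalian cells. It is propagated in bacteria through a high-copy ColE1/pUC-type origin with ampicillin selection (AmpR with its bla promoter). Short pBR322 bom and rop fragments and an SV40 enhancer/early promoter lie outside the viral unit. The viral genome sits on the minus strand of the plasmid map. A CMV enhancer/promoter fused to a truncated 5' LTR drives genomic RNA transcription in packaging cells. This is followed by the MESV Ψ packaging signal, a truncated MMLV gag segment lacking its start codon, and a ΔU3 3' LTR that silences LTR promoter activity after integration.

The payload lies between the LTRs in the opposite orientation to the viral transcript. A mouse PGK promoter drives a neomycin phosphotransferase gene, an EMCV IRES and then a TetR coding region. The annotation tool labels this region as an rtTA3 fragment, which probably reflects the TetR DNA-binding portion shared with rtTA, since the catalogue lists the insert as the TetR repressor. According to the record, TetR is followed by a splice donor in reading frame 2, although the splice donor is not annotated in the feature table.

The design implies that, after integration upstream of or within a gene, the constitutive transcript splices from this donor into downstream endogenous exons. This would produce fusions of TetR to cellular protein sequence, while neo allows selection of transduced cells. The frame designation suggests that sibling vectors cover the other reading frames. The associated publication describes proteome-scale tagging and functional screening. TetR fusions could in principle be tethered to tetO-containing reporters, but the record does not specify the assay.
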