Addgene plasmid #220982: ORFtag_TetR-SD_Frame2
Purpose: ORFtag viral retroviral vector containing a constitutively active promoter and a TetR tag followed by a splice donor sequence in Frame2
Depositing lab: Alexander Stark. Depositing organization: Research Institute of Molecular Pathology (IMP). Publication: Proteome-scale tagging and functional screening in mammalian cells by ORFtag. Nemcko F, Himmelsbach M, Loubiere V, Yelagandula R, Pagani M, Fasching N, Brennecke J, Elling U, Stark A, Ameres SL. Nat Methods. 2024 Sep;21(9):1668-1673. doi: 10.1038/s41592-024-02339-x. Epub 2024 Jul 5. PubMed 38969721.
Backbone
  Vector backbone: ORFtag backbone
  Vector type: Mammalian Expression, Retroviral
Growth in bacteria
  Bacterial resistance: Ampicillin, 100 μg/mL
  Growth temperature: 30°C
  Growth strain: NEB Stable
  Copy number: High Copy
Gene/Insert
  Gene/Insert name: TetR repressor (alt name: TetR-splice donor in Frame2)
Terms and licenses: Academic/Nonprofit Terms; Industry Terms: Not Available to Industry
How to cite: ORFtag_TetR-SD_Frame2 was a gift from Alexander Stark (Addgene plasmid # 220982 ; http://n2t.net/addgene:220982 ; RRID:Addgene_220982)
